>Addgene plasmid #24053 | HIR Y1163F | addgene partial sequence | sequence record 29859 | 24053 with hINSR-F (acgcttcttcaaaccctgag)
TGCTCTGTGTACGTGCCGGACGAGTGGGAGGTGTCTCGAGAGAAGATCACCCTCCTTCGAGAGCTGGGGC
AGGGCTCCTTCGGCATGGTGTATGAGGGCAATGCCAGGGACATCATCAAGGGTGAGGCAGAGACCCGCGT
GGCGGTGAAGACGGTCAACGAGTCAGCCAGTCTCCGAGAGCGGATTGAGTTCCTCAATGAGGCCTCGGTC
ATGAAGGGCTTCACCTGCCATCACGTGGTGCGCCTCCTGGGAGTGGTGTCCAAGGGCCAGCCCACGCTGG
TGGTGATGGAGCTGATGGCTCACGGAGACCTGAAGAGCTACCTCCGTTCTCTGCGGCCAGAGGCTGAGAA
TAATCCTGGCCGCCCTCCCCCTACCCTTCAAGAGATGATTCAGATGGCGGCAGAGATTGCTGACGGGATG
GCCTACCTGAACGCCAAGAAGTTTGTGCATCGGGACCTGGCAGCGAGAAACTGCATGGTCGCCCATGATT
TTACTGTCAAAATTGGAGACTTTGGAATGACCAGAGATATCTACGAAACGGATTACTTCCGGAAAGGGGG
CAAGGGTCTGCTCCCTGTACGGTGGATGGCACCGGAGTCCCTTGAAGGATGGGGTCTTCACCACTTCTTC
TGACATGTGGTCCTTTGGCGTGGNCCTTT
