[The description below was written by a language model from this plasmid's Addgene catalogue record.]
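Description:
HIR Y1163F is a mammalian expression plasmid carrying the human insulin receptor (INSR, also known as CD220) cDNA with a tyrosine-to-phenylalanine substitution at residue 1163. The roughly 4.6 kb insert sits in the pRT3 backbone (about 3 kb), cloned non-directionally into a SalI site at both ends; the record does not say whether those sites remain intact. The plasmid is maintained in E. coli as a high-copy replicon under ampicillin selection. The promoter is not explicitly stated, although the listing of a CMV forward primer for sequencing suggests that the insert lies downstream of a CMV promoter. No mammalian selection marker, epitope tag or reporter is recorded, and no feature table is available to confirm other elements.

Tyrosine 1163 lies among the autophosphorylation sites of the receptor's tyrosine kinase domain, and replacing it with phenylalanine removes the hydroxyl group that would be phosphorylated while otherwise conserving the side chain. According to the associated publication, the construct belongs to a set of receptor mutants used to test whether kinase activity and phosphorylation of tyrosines 1162 and 1163 are needed for insulin-stimulated prolactin gene expression. It is therefore suited to transfection experiments comparing signalling by mutant and wild-type receptors.

The depositor notes that residue numbering follows the original receptor clone, which includes an alternatively spliced 12-amino-acid segment. Positions are therefore shifted relative to the numbering used by groups working with the form lacking this segment; for example, K1030 in this scheme corresponds to K1018 elsewhere. The functional relevance of the extra segment is described as not fully understood.
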