Addgene plasmid #24053: HIR Y1163F
Depositing lab: Frederick Stanley. Depositing organization: NYU Grossman School of Medicine. Publication: Insulin receptor tyrosine kinase activity and phosphorylation of tyrosines 1162 and 1163 are required for insulin-increased prolactin gene expression. Jacob KK, Whittaker J, Stanley FM. Mol Cell Endocrinol. 2002 Jan 15. 186(1):7-16. 10.1016/S0303-7207(01)00674-8 PubMed 11850117.
Backbone
  Vector backbone: pRT3
  Backbone size w/o insert (bp): 3000
  Vector type: Mammalian Expression
Growth in bacteria
  Bacterial resistance: Ampicillin, 100 μg/mL
  Growth temperature: 37°C
  Growth strain: DH5alpha
  Copy number: High Copy
Gene/Insert
  Gene/Insert name: Insulin Receptor
  Species: H. sapiens (human)
  Insert size (bp): 4600
  Mutation: Y1163F
  Entrez Gene: INSR (a.k.a. CD220, HHF5)
  Cloning method: Restriction Enzyme; 5′ cloning site SalI (unknown if destroyed); 3′ cloning site SalI (unknown if destroyed)
  Sequencing primers: 5′ CMV-F
Terms and licenses: Academic/Nonprofit Terms; Industry Terms: Not Available to Industry
Depositor comments: The amino acid assignments for the mutations come from an alternate intron that shifts the location of these sites so the K1030R corresponds to other mutations made by others that are K1018R. The clone of the receptor came from William Rutter (Cell 45, 721-732, 1986) who has the same numbering as the Stanley lab. Other researchers do not have the 12 aa alternate intron, and the relevancy of this intron is not fully understood.
How to cite: HIR Y1163F was a gift from Frederick Stanley (Addgene plasmid # 24053 ; http://n2t.net/addgene:24053 ; RRID:Addgene_24053)
